Addgene plasmid #124684: PD-L1-miSFIT-4x
Purpose: Tuning expression of PD-1
Depositing lab: Tudor Fulga. Depositing organization: University of Oxford. Publication: Precise tuning of gene expression levels in mammalian cells. Michaels YS, Barnkob MB, Barbosa H, Baeumler TA, Thompson MK, Andre V, Colin-York H, Fritzsche M, Gileadi U, Sheppard HM, Knapp DJHF, Milne TA, Cerundolo V, Fulga TA. Nat Commun. 2019 Feb 18;10(1):818. doi: 10.1038/s41467-019-08777-y. PubMed 30778069.
Backbone
  Vector backbone: AB.pCCL.sin.cPPT.GFP.miR-17-3p.sensor.PGK.dNGFR.WPRE
  Backbone manufacturer: Addgene: 85866
  Vector type: Mammalian Expression
Growth in bacteria
  Bacterial resistance: Ampicillin, 100 μg/mL
  Growth temperature: 37°C
  Growth strain: NEB Stable
  Copy number: Unknown
Gene/Insert
  Gene/Insert name: PD-L1
  Species: H. sapiens (human)
  Entrez Gene: CD274 (a.k.a. ADMIO5, B7-H, B7H1, PD-L1, PDCD1L1, PDCD1LG1, PDL1, hPD-L1)
  Promoter: minimal CMV
  Cloning method: Restriction Enzyme; 5′ cloning site Unknown (unknown if destroyed)
Terms and licenses: Academic/Nonprofit Terms; Industry Terms: Not Available to Industry
Depositor comments: Bi-directional expression vector driving PD-L1 under control of a miR-17 MRE with NGFR as an internal control
How to cite: PD-L1-miSFIT-4x was a gift from Tudor Fulga (Addgene plasmid # 124684 ; http://n2t.net/addgene:124684 ; RRID:Addgene_124684)
