[The description below was written by a language model from this plasmid's Addgene catalogue record and pLannotate feature annotations shown in this document.]
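Description:
PD-L1-miSFIT-4x is a third-generation, self-inactivating HIV-1 lentiviral transfer plasmid built on the pCCL.sin.cPPT bidirectional miR-17 sensor backbone, although it is catalogued simply as a mammalian expression vector. It is propagated in E. coli through a high-copy ColE1/pUC origin with ampicillin selection (β-lactamase), and it also carries an f1 origin and remnants of a lac/pBluescript cloning region. The viral genome is transcribed from a chimeric CMV enhancer/promoter fused to a truncated 5' LTR. This is followed by the Ψ packaging signal with a partial gag sequence, the RRE for Rev-dependent nuclear export, the cPPT/CTS, a WPRE and a ΔU3 3' LTR that inactivates LTR promoter activity after integration. An SV40 poly(A) signal and SV40 origin lie downstream.

The payload is a bidirectional expression unit. A human PGK promoter drives a truncated NGFR surface marker (dNGFR in the backbone name) in one direction. A minimal CMV promoter placed back to back with it drives the human PD-L1 (CD274) coding sequence in the other, terminated by its own SV40 poly(A) signal. According to the depositor, the PD-L1 transcript is under control of a miR-17 microRNA response element, while NGFR serves as an internal control for normalising PD-L1 levels. The response element is not annotated in the feature table. It presumably sits in the unannotated stretch between the CD274 coding sequence and the poly(A) signal, and the record does not explain the "4x" designation. The construct belongs to a system for precisely tuning gene expression levels in mammalian cells through endogenous microRNA repression. The stated purpose refers to PD-1, but the insert is PD-L1.
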