Features (pLannotate 1.2.2; 35 found; start..end, strand, type, name):
      1..589     -  rep_origin     ori: high-copy-number ColE1/pMB1/pBR322/pUC origin of replication
    760..1620    -  CDS            AmpR: β-lactamase; bla; confers resistance to ampicillin, carbenicillin, and related antibiotics
   1621..1725    -  promoter       AmpR promoter: bla
   1778..2206    -  rep_origin     f1 ori (sequence partly withheld): f1 bacteriophage origin of replication; arrow indicates direction of (+) strand synthesis
   2211..2366    -  CDS            lacZα (fragment): LacZα fragment of β-galactosidase; lacZ fragment
   2374..2392    +  promoter       T7 promoter: promoter for bacteriophage T7 RNA polymerase
   2413..2548    -  rep_origin     SV40 ori: SV40 origin of replication
   2588..2709    -  polyA_signal   SV40 poly(A) signal: SV40 polyadenylation signal
   2781..3014    -  LTR            3' LTR (ΔU3): self-inactivating 3' long terminal repeat (LTR) from HIV-1
   3016..3084    -  CDS            nef (fragment): NEF_HV1Z2 - Experimental evidence at protein level: Swiss-Prot protein existence level 1. Extracellular Nef protein targets CD4(+) T-lymphocytes for apoptosis by interacting with CXCR4 surface receptors. From Human immunodeficiency virus type 1 group M subtype D (isolate Z2/CDC-Z34) (HIV-1).
   3101..3689    -  misc_feature   WPRE: woodchuck hepatitis virus posttranscriptional regulatory element
   3703..3721    -  misc_feature   MCS (fragment): pUC18/19 multiple cloning site
   3724..4551    -  CDS            NGFR (fragment): TNR16_HUMAN - Also known as TNFRSF16. Experimental evidence at protein level: Swiss-Prot protein existence level 1. Low affinity receptor which can bind to NGF, BDNF, NTF3, and NTF4. Forms a heterodimeric receptor with SORCS2 that binds the precursor forms of NGF, BDNF and NTF3 with high affinity, and has much lower affinity for mature NGF and BDNF (PubMed:24908487). Plays an important role in differentiation and survival of specific neuronal populations during development (By similarity). Can mediate cell survival as well as cell death of neural cells. Plays a role in the inactivation of RHOA
   4666..4690    -  misc_feature   MCS (fragment): pBluescript multiple cloning site
   4693..5203    -  promoter       hPGK promoter: human phosphoglycerate kinase 1 promoter
   5206..5229    +  misc_feature   MCS (fragment): pBluescript multiple cloning site
   5231..5269    +  promoter       minimal CMV promoter: human cytomegalovirus (CMV) immediate early promoter
   5356..6225    +  CDS            CD274: PD1L1_HUMAN - Also known as B7H1, PDCD1L1, PDCD1LG1, PDL1. Experimental evidence at protein level: Swiss-Prot protein existence level 1. The PDCD1-mediated inhibitory pathway is exploited by tumors to attenuate anti-tumor immunity and escape destruction by the immune system, thereby facilitating tumor survival (PubMed:28813417, PubMed:28813410). The interaction with PDCD1/PD-1 inhibits cytotoxic T lymphocytes (CTLs) effector function (By similarity). The blockage of the PDCD1-mediated pathway results in the reversal of the exhausted T- cell phenotype and the normalization of the anti-tumor res
   6375..6394    +  misc_feature   MCS (fragment): pBluescript multiple cloning site
   6422..6556    -  polyA_signal   SV40 poly(A) signal: SV40 polyadenylation signal
   6579..6663    -  CDS            large T antigen (fragment): large T antigen from SV40 (simian virus 40)
   6693..6810    -  misc_feature   cPPT/CTS: central polypurine tract and central termination sequence of HIV-1
   6829..6929    -  CDS            Rev (fragment): human immunodeficiency virus 1 (HIV-1) Rev protein; rev; enhances nuclear export of unspliced and incompletely spliced viral mRNAs
   7306..7539    -  misc_feature   RRE: The Rev response element (RRE) of HIV-1 allows for Rev-dependent mRNA export from the nucleus to the cytoplasm.
   7685..8048    -  CDS            HIV-1 gag (fragment): gag protein from human immunodeficiency virus 1; gag
   8032..8157    -  misc_feature   HIV-1 Ψ: packaging signal of human immunodeficiency virus type 1
   8204..8384    -  LTR            5' LTR (truncated): truncated 5' long terminal repeat (LTR) from HIV-1
   8399..8602    -  promoter       CMV promoter: human cytomegalovirus (CMV) immediate early promoter
   8603..8982    -  enhancer       CMV enhancer: human cytomegalovirus immediate early enhancer
   9083..9101    -  promoter       T3 promoter: promoter for bacteriophage T3 RNA polymerase
   9146..9162    -  protein_bind   lac operator: The lac repressor binds to the lac operator to inhibit transcription in E. coli. This inhibition can be relieved by adding lactose or isopropyl-β-D-thiogalactopyranoside (IPTG). lac repressor encoded by lacI
   9170..9200    -  promoter       lac promoter: promoter for the E. coli lac operon
   9215..9236    -  protein_bind   CAP binding site: CAP binding activates transcription in the presence of cAMP. E. coli catabolite activator protein
   9249..9341    -  CDS            lacI (fragment): lac repressor; lacI; The lac repressor binds to the lac operator to inhibit transcription in E. coli. This inhibition can be relieved by adding lactose or isopropyl-β-D-thiogalactopyranoside (IPTG).
   9343..9476    -  rep_origin     RSF ori (fragment): Plasmids containing the RSF 1030 origin of replication can be propagated in E. coli cells that contain additional plasmids with compatible origins.
>Addgene plasmid #124684 | PD-L1-miSFIT-4x | addgene full sequence | sequence record 243845 | Addgene NGS Result
TTTCCATAGGCTCCGCCCCCCTGACGAGCATCACAAAAATCGACGCTCAAGTCAGAGGTGGCGAAACCCG
ACAGGACTATAAAGATACCAGGCGTTTCCCCCTGGAAGCTCCCTCGTGCGCTCTCCTGTTCCGACCCTGC
CGCTTACCGGATACCTGTCCGCCTTTCTCCCTTCGGGAAGCGTGGCGCTTTCTCATAGCTCACGCTGTAG
GTATCTCAGTTCGGTGTAGGTCGTTCGCTCCAAGCTGGGCTGTGTGCACGAACCCCCCGTTCAGCCCGAC
CGCTGCGCCTTATCCGGTAACTATCGTCTTGAGTCCAACCCGGTAAGACACGACTTATCGCCACTGGCAG
CAGCCACTGGTAACAGGATTAGCAGAGCGAGGTATGTAGGCGGTGCTACAGAGTTCTTGAAGTGGTGGCC
TAACTACGGCTACACTAGAAGAACAGTATTTGGTATCTGCGCTCTGCTGAAGCCAGTTACCTTCGGAAAA
AGAGTTGGTAGCTCTTGATCCGGCAAACAAACCACCGCTGGTAGCGGTGGTTTTTTTGTTTGCAAGCAGC
AGATTACGCGCAGAAAAAAAGGATCTCAAGAAGATCCTTTGATCTTTTCTACGGGGTCTGACGCTCAGTG
GAACGAAAACTCACGTTAAGGGATTTTGGTCATGAGATTATCAAAAAGGATCTTCACCTAGATCCTTTTA
AATTAAAAATGAAGTTTTAAATCAATCTAAAGTATATATGAGTAAACTTGGTCTGACAGTTACCAATGCT
TAATCAGTGAGGCACCTATCTCAGCGATCTGTCTATTTCGTTCATCCATAGTTGCCTGACTCCCCGTCGT
GTAGATAACTACGATACGGGAGGGCTTACCATCTGGCCCCAGTGCTGCAATGATACCGCGAGACCCACGC
TCACCGGCTCCAGATTTATCAGCAATAAACCAGCCAGCCGGAAGGGCCGAGCGCAGAAGTGGTCCTGCAA
CTTTATCCGCCTCCATCCAGTCTATTAATTGTTGCCGGGAAGCTAGAGTAAGTAGTTCGCCAGTTAATAG
TTTGCGCAACGTTGTTGCCATTGCTACAGGCATCGTGGTGTCACGCTCGTCGTTTGGTATGGCTTCATTC
AGCTCCGGTTCCCAACGATCAAGGCGAGTTACATGATCCCCCATGTTGTGCAAAAAAGCGGTTAGCTCCT
TCGGTCCTCCGATCGTTGTCAGAAGTAAGTTGGCCGCAGTGTTATCACTCATGGTTATGGCAGCACTGCA
TAATTCTCTTACTGTCATGCCATCCGTAAGATGCTTTTCTGTGACTGGTGAGTACTCAACCAAGTCATTC
TGAGAATAGTGTATGCGGCGACCGAGTTGCTCTTGCCCGGCGTCAATACGGGATAATACCGCGCCACATA
GCAGAACTTTAAAAGTGCTCATCATTGGAAAACGTTCTTCGGGGCGAAAACTCTCAAGGATCTTACCGCT
GTTGAGATCCAGTTCGATGTAACCCACTCGTGCACCCAACTGATCTTCAGCATCTTTTACTTTCACCAGC
GTTTCTGGGTGAGCAAAAACAGGAAGGCAAAATGCCGCAAAAAAGGGAATAAGGGCGACACGGAAATGTT
GAATACTCATACTCTTCCTTTTTCAATATTATTGAAGCATTTATCAGGGTTATTGTCTCATGAGCGGATA
CATATTTGAATGTATTTAGAAAAATAAACAAATAGGGGTTCCGCGCACATTTCCCCGAAAAGTGCCACCT
AAATTGTAAGCGTTAATATTTTGTTAAAATTCGCGTTAAATTTTTGTTAAATCAGCTCATTTTTTAACCA
ATAGGCCGAAATCGGCAAAATCCCTTATAAATCAAAAGAATAGACCGAGATAGGGT
[37 nt withheld, positions 1877-1913]
AAAGAACGTGGACTCCAACGTCAAAGG
[49 nt withheld, positions 1941-1989]
T
[91 nt withheld, positions 1991-2081]
G
[124 nt withheld, positions 2083-2206]
CCCATTCGCCATTCAGGCTGCGCAACTGTTGGGAAGGGCGATCGGTGCGGGCCTCTTCGCTATTACGCCA
GCTGGCGAAAGGGGGATGTGCTGCAAGGCGATTAAGTTGGGTAACGCCAGGGTTTTCCCAGTCACGACGT
TGTAAAACGACGGCCAGTGAGCGCGCGTAATACGACTCACTATAGGGCGAATTGGGTACGTCCCTAGGCC
TCCAAAAAAGCCTCCTCACTACTTCTGGAATAGCTCAGAGGCCGAGGCGGCCTCGGCCTCTGCATAAATA
AAAAAAATTAGTCAGCCATGGGGCGGAGAATGGGCGGAACTGGGCGGAGTTAGGGGCGGGATGGGCGGAG
TTAGGGGCGGGATAGCTAGAGCCAGACATGATAAGATACATTGATGAGTTTGGACAAACCACAACTAGAA
TGCAGTGAAAAAAATGCTTTATTTGTGAAATTTGTGATGCTATTGCTTTATTTGTAACCATTATAAGCTG
CAATAAACAAGTTCCTCTCACTCTCTGATATTCATTTCTTTGCAAGTTATAAATACTGAATAATAAGATG
ACATGAACTACTACTGCTAGAGATTTTCCACACTGACTAAAAGGGTCTGAGGGATCTCTAGTTACCAGAG
TCACACAACAGACGGGCACACACTACTTGAAGCACTCAAGGCAAGCTTTATTGAGGCTTAAGCAGTGGGT
TCCCTAGTTAGCCAGAGAGCTCCCAGGCTCAGATCTGGTCTAACCAGAGAGACCCAGTACAAGCAAAAAG
CAGATCTTGTCTTCGTTGGGAGTGAATTAGCCCTTCCAGTCCCCCCTTTTCTTTTAAAAAGTGGCTAAGA
TCTACAGCTGCCTTGTAAGTCATTGGTCTTAAAGGTACCGAGCTCGAATTCCAGGCGGGGAGGCGGCCCA
AAGGGAGATCCGACTCGTCTGAGGGCGAAGGCGAAGACGCGGAAGAGGCCGCAGAGCCGGCAGCAGGCCG
CGGGAAGGAAGGTCCGCTGGATTGAGGGCCGAAGGGACGTAGCAGAAGGACGTCCCGCGCAGAATCCAGG
TGGCAACACAGGCGAGCAGCCATGGAAAGGACGTCAGCTTCCCCGACAACACCACGGAATTGTCAGTGCC
CAACAGCCGAGCCCCTGTCCAGCAGCGGGCAAGGCAGGCGGCGATGAGTTCCGCCGTGGCAATAGGGAGG
GGGAAAGCGAAAGTCCCGGAAAGGAGCTGACAGGTGGTGGCAATGCCCCAACCAGTGGGGGTTGCGTCAG
CAAACACAGTGCACACCACGCCACGTTGCCTGACAACGGGCCACAACTCCTCATAAAGAGACAGCAACCA
GGATTTATACAAGGAGGAGAAAATGAAAGCCATACGGGAAGCAATAGCATGATACAAAGGCATTAAAGCA
GCGTATCCACATAGCGTAAAAGGAGCAACATAGTTAAGAATACCAGTCAATCTTTCACAAATTTTGTAAT
CCAGAGGTTGATTGTCGACTCTAGACTCGACTCTAGAGGATCCCCCTGTTCCACCTCTTGAAGGCTATGT
AGGCCACAAGGCCCACAACCACAGCAGCCAGGATGGAGCAATAGACAGGGATGAGGTTGTCGGTGGTGCC
TCGGGTCACCACGGGCTGGGAGCTGCCCATCACTGTGGTCACCACACCTGCCACCGTGCTGGCTATGAGG
TCTTGTTCTGGAGGTGCCTCAGGCTCCTGGGTGCTGGGGGCTGTGCTGTCCGAGCCCTCTGGGGGTGTGG
ACCGTGTAATCCAACGGCCAGGGATCTCCTCGCACTCGGCGTCGGCCCAGCGTGTGCACTCGCGGAGCTG
GCGCTCGGTGTCCTCGCACACGGTGCAGGGCAGGCACGGGTCCACGTGGTTGGCCTCGTCGGAATACGTG
CCGTCGGGGCACTCCTCGCACACGGTGTTCTGCTTGTCCTGGCAGGAGAACACGAGGCCCGAGCCCGCCT
CGCACACGCGGCACGCCTCGCAGCGCCCAGTCGTCTCATCCTGGTAGTAGCCGTAGGCGCAGCGGCACAC
GGCGTCGTCGGCCTCCACGCACGGCGCCGACATGCTCTGGAGCCCCACGCACTCGGTGCACGGCTTGCAC
GGCTCGGTCGCGCTCACCACGTCGGAGAACGTCACGCTGTCCAGGCAGGGCTCACACACGGTCTGGTTGG
CTCCACAAGGCTGGGCCACACCCTCGCCCAGGTTGCAGGCTTTGCAGCACTCACCGCTGTGTGTGTACAG
GCCTGTGGGGCATGCCTCCTTGGCACCTCCAAGGGACACCCCCAGAAGCAGCAACAGCAGCAGGCGCGGC
CCGTCCATGGCGCGGCCGGTGGCACCTGCCCCCATCGCCCGCCTCCCGCGGCAGCGCTCGACTTCCAGCT
CGGTCCGCTTTGCGGACTGATGGGGCTGCGCTGCGCTGCGCTCCAGCGCCCCCCCTGCCCGCCGGAGCTG
GCCGCGGCCCGAATTCCTGCAGCCCGGGGGATCCCCCTGGGGAGAGAGGTCGGTGATTCGGTCAACGAGG
GAGCCGACTGCCGACGTGCGCTCCGGAGGCTTGCAGAATGCGGAACACCGCGCGGGCAGGAACAGGGCCC
ACACTACCGCCCCACACCCCGCCTCCCGCACCGCCCCTTCCCGGCCGCTGCTCTCGGCGCGCCCTGCTGA
GCAGCCGCTATTGGCCACAGCCCATCGCGGTCGGCGCGCTGCCATTGCTCCCTGGCGCTGTCCGTCTGCG
AGGGTACTAGTGAGACGTGCGGCTTCCGTTTGTCACGTCCGGCACGCCGCGAACCGCAAGGAACCTTCCC
GACTTAGGGGCGGAGCAGGAAGCGTCGCCGGGGGGCCCACAAGGGTAGCGGCGAAGATCCGGGTGACGCT
GCGAACGGACGTGAAGAATGTGCGAGACCCAGGGTCGGCGCCGCTGCGTTTCCCGGAACCACGCCCAGAG
CAGCCGCGTCCCTGCGCAAACCCAGGGCTGCCTTGGAAAAGGCGCAACCCCAACCCCGTGGAATTCGATA
TCAAGCTTCTCGAGGGTAGGCGTGTACGGTGGGAGGCCTATATAAGCAGAGCTCGTTTAGTGAACCGTCA
GATCGCCTGGAGACGCCATCCACGCTGTTTTGACCTCCATAGAAGACACCGGAGCTCCTGCAGGCCGCCA
TGAGGATATTTGCTGTCTTTATATTCATGACCTACTGGCATTTGCTGAACGCATTTACTGTCACGGTTCC
CAAGGACCTATATGTGGTAGAGTATGGTAGCAATATGACAATTGAATGCAAATTCCCAGTAGAAAAACAA
TTAGACCTGGCTGCACTAATTGTCTATTGGGAAATGGAGGATAAGAACATTATTCAATTTGTGCATGGAG
AGGAAGACCTGAAGGTTCAGCATAGTAGCTACAGACAGAGGGCCCGGCTGTTGAAGGACCAGCTCTCCCT
GGGAAATGCTGCACTTCAGATCACAGATGTGAAATTGCAGGATGCAGGGGTGTACCGCTGCATGATCAGC
TATGGTGGTGCCGACTACAAGCGAATTACTGTGAAAGTCAATGCCCCATACAACAAAATCAACCAAAGAA
TTTTGGTTGTGGATCCAGTCACCTCTGAACATGAACTGACATGTCAGGCTGAGGGCTACCCCAAGGCCGA
AGTCATCTGGACAAGCAGTGACCATCAAGTCCTGAGTGGTAAGACCACCACCACCAATTCCAAGAGAGAG
GAGAAGCTTTTCAATGTGACCAGCACACTGAGAATCAACACAACAACTAATGAGATTTTCTACTGCACTT
TTAGGAGATTAGATCCTGAGGAAAACCATACAGCTGAATTGGTCATCCCAGAACTACCTCTGGCACATCC
TCCAAATGAAAGGACTCACTTGGTAATTCTGGGAGCCATCTTATTATGCCTTGGTGTAGCACTGACATTC
ATCTTCCGTTTAAGAAAAGGGAGAATGATGGATGTGAAAAAATGTGGCATCCAAGATACAAACTCAAAGA
AGCAAAGTGATACACATTTGGAGGAGACCTAAGGGGTAGCACGTGAGTGCTAGCCTACCTGCACTGTAAG
CACTTTGTATCTACCTGCACTGTAAGCACTTTGTATCTACCTGCACTGTAAGCACTTTGTATCTACCTGC
ACTGTAAGCACTTTGACCGGTACTAGCTTAGTCATGCACCGGGCTGCAGGAATTCGATGACAGGCGCAGC
TTCCGAGGGATTTGAGATCCAGACATGATAAGATACATTGATGAGTTTGGACAAACCAAAACTAGAATGC
AGTGAAAAAAATGCCTTATTTGTGAAATTTGTGATGCTATTGCCTTATTTGTAACCATTATAAGCTGCAA
TAAACAAGTTAACAACAACAATTGCATTCATTTTATGTTTCAGGTTCAGGGGGAGGTGTGGGAGGTTTTT
TAAAGCAAGTAAAACCTCTACAAATGTGGTATGGCTGATTATGATCAGATCTCTCGAGGCTAGTCTCGTG
ATCGATAAAATTTTGAATTTTTGTAATTTGTTTTTGTAATTCTTTAGTTTGTATGTCTGTTGCTATTATG
TCTACTATTCTTTCCCCTGCACTGTACCCCCCAATCCCCCCTTTTCTTTTAAAAGTTAACCGATACCGTC
GAGATCCGTTCACTAATCGAATGGATCTGTCTCTGTCTCTCTCTCCACCTTCTTCTTCTATTCCTTCGGG
CCTGTCGGGTCCCCTCGGGGTTGGGAGGTGGGTCTGAAACGATAATGGTGAATATCCCTGCCTAACTCTA
TTCACTATAGAAAGTACAGCAAAAACTATTCTTAAACCTACCAAGCCTCCTACTATCATTATGAATAATT
TTATATACCACAGCCAATTTGTTATGTTAAACCAATTCCACAAACTTGCCCATTTATCTAATTCCAATAA
TTCTTGTTCATTCTTTTCTTGCTGGTTTTGCGATTCTTCAATTAAGGAGTGTATTAAGCTTGTGTAATTG
TTAATTTCTCTGTCCCACTCCATCCAGGTCGTGTGATTCCAAATCTGTTCCAGAGATTTATTACTCCAAC
TAGCATTCCAAGGCACAGCAGTGGTGCAAATGAGTTTTCCAGAGCAACCCCAAATCCCCAGGAGCTGTTG
ATCCTTTAGGTATCTTTCCACAGCCAGGATTCTTGCCTGGAGCTGCTTGATGCCCCAGACTGTGAGTTGC
AACAGATGCTGTTGCGCCTCAATAGCCCTCAGCAAATTGTTCTGCTGCTGCACTATACCAGACAATAATT
GTCTGGCCTGTACCGTCAGCGTCATTGACGCTGCGCCCATAGTGCTTCCTGCTGCTCCCAAGAACCCAAG
GAACAAAGCTCCTATTCCCACTGCTCTTTTTTCTCTCTGCACCACTCTTCTCTTTGCCTTGGTGGGTGCT
ACTCCTAATGGTTCAATTTTTACTACTTTATATTTATATAATTCACTTCTCCAATTGTCCCTCATATCTC
CTCCTCCAGGTCTGAAGATCAGCGGCCGCTTGCTGTGCGGTGGTCTTACTTTTGTTTTGCTCTTCCTCTA
TCTTGTCTAAAGCTTCCTTGGTGTCTTTTATCTCTATCCTTTGATGCACACAATAGAGGGTTGCTACTGT
ATTATATAATGATCTAAGTTCTTCTGATCCTGTCTGAAGGGATGGTTGTAGCTGTCCCAGTATTTGTCTA
CAGCCTTCTGATGTTTCTAACAGGCCAGGATTAACTGCGAATCGTTCTAGCTCCCTGCTTGCCCATACTA
TATGTTTTAATTTATATTTTTTCTTTCCCCCTGGCCTTAACCGAATTTTTTCCCATCGCGATCTAATTCT
CCCCCGCTTAATACTGACGCTCTCGCACCCATCTCTCTCCTTCTAGCCTCCGCTAGTCAAAATTTTTGGC
GTACTCACCAGTCGCCGCCCCTCGCCTCTTGCCGTGCGCGCTTCAGCAAGCCGAGTCCTGCGTCGAGAGA
GCTCCTCTGGTTTCCCTTTCGCTTTCAAGTCCCTGTTCGGGCGCCACTGCTAGAGATTTTCCACACTGAC
TAAAAGGGTCTGAGGGATCTCTAGTTACCAGAGTCACACAACAGACGGGCACACACTACTTGAAGCACTC
AAGGCAAGCTTTATTGAGGCTTAAGCAGTGGGTTCCCTAGTTAGCCAGAGAGCTCCCAGGCTCAGATCTG
GTCTAACCAGAGAGACCCCGGTTCACTAAACGAGCTCTGCTTATATAGACCTCCCACCGTACACGCCTAC
CGCCCATTTGCGTCAATGGGGCGGAGTTGTTACGACATTTTGGAAAGTCCCGTTGATTTTGGTGCCAAAA
CAAACTCCCATTGACGTCAATGGGGTGGAGACTTGGAAATCCCCGTGAGTCAAACCGCTATCCACGCCCA
TTGATGTACTGCCAAAACCGCATCACCATGGTAATAGCGATGACTAATACGTAGATGTACTGCCAAGTAG
GAAAGTCCCATAAGGTCATGTACTGGGCATAATGCCAGGCGGGCCATTTACCGTCATTGACGTCAATAGG
GGGCGTACTTGGCATATGATACACTTGATGTACTGCCAAGTGGGCAGTTTACCGTAAATACTCCACCCAT
TGACGTCAATGGAAAGTCCCTATTGGCGTTACTATGGGAACATACGTCATTATTGACGTCAATGGGCGGG
GGTCGTTGGGCGGTCAGCCAGGCGGGCCATTTACCGTAAGTTATGTAACGCGGAACTCCATATATGGGCT
ATGAACTAATGACCCCGTAATTGATTACTATTAATAACTAGTCAATAATCAATGTCAACATGGCGGTAAT
GTTGGACATGAGCCAATATAAATGTACATATTATGATATGGATACAACGTATGCAATGGCCAAGCTTGCA
GCTCCAGCTTTTGTTCCCTTTAGTGAGGGTTAATTGCGCGCTTGGCGTAATCATGGTCATAGCTGTTTCC
TGTGTGAAATTGTTATCCGCTCACAATTCCACACAACATACGAGCCGGAAGCATAAAGTGTAAAGCCTGG
GGTGCCTAATGAGTGAGCTAACTCACATTAATTGCGTTGCGCTCACTGCCCGCTTTCCAGTCGGGAAACC
TGTCGTGCCAGCTGCATTAATGAATCGGCCAACGCGCGGGGAGAGGCGGTTTGCGTATTGGGCGCTCTTC
CGCTTCCTCGCTCACTGACTCGCTGCGCTCGGTCGTTCGGCTGCGGCGAGCGGTATCAGCTCACTCAAAG
GCGGTAATACGGTTATCCACAGAATCAGGGGATAACGCAGGAAAGAACATGTGAGCAAAAGGCCAGCAAA
AGGCCAGGAACCGTAAAAAGGCCGCGTTGCTGGCGTT
