>Addgene plasmid #124684 | PD-L1-miSFIT-4x | depositor partial sequence | sequence record 238171 | miSFIT site
CACGGTTCCCAAGGACCTATATGTGGTAGAGTATGGTAGCAATATGACAATTGAATGCAAATTCCCAGTA
GAAAAACAATTAGACCTGGCTGCACTAATTGTCTATTGGGAAATGGAGGATAAGAACATTATTCAATTTG
TGCATGGAGAGGAAGACCTGAAGGTTCAGCATAGTAGCTACAGACAGAGGGCCCGGCTGTTGAAGGACCA
GCTCTCCCTGGGAAATGCTGCACTTCAGATCACAGATGTGAAATTGCAGGATGCAGGGGTGTACCGCTGC
ATGATCAGCTATGGTGGTGCCGACTACAAGCGAATTACTGTGAAAGTCAATGCCCCATACAACAAAATCA
ACCAAAGAATTTTGGTTGTGGATCCAGTCACCTCTGAACATGAACTGACATGTCAGGCTGAGGGCTACCC
CAAGGCCGAAGTCATCTGGACAAGCAGTGACCATCAAGTCCTGAGTGGTAAGACCACCACCACCAATTCC
AAGAGAGAGGAGAAGCTTTTCAATGTGACCAGCACACTGAGAATCAACACAACAACTAATGAGATTTTCT
ACTGCACTTTTAGGAGATTAGATCCTGAGGAAAACCATACAGCTGAATTGGTCATCCCAGAACTACCTCT
GGCACATCCTCCAAATGAAAGGACTCACTTGGTAATTCTGGGAGCCATCTTATTATGCCTTGGTGTAGCA
CTGACATTCATCTTCCGTTTAAGAAAAGGGAGAATGATGGATGTGAAAAAATGTGGCATCCAAGATACAA
ACTCAAAGAAGCAAAGTGATACACATTTGGAGGAGACCTAAGGGGTAGCACGTGAGTGCTAGCCTACCTG
CACTGTAAGCACTTTGTATCTACCTGCACTGTAAGCACTTTGTATCTACCTGCACTGTAAGCACTTTGTA
TCTACCTGCACTGTAAGCACTTTGACCGGTACTAGCTTAGTCATGCACCGGGC
